Addgene plasmid #111352: pGEX-Slu7
Purpose: protein purification
Depositing lab: Christine Guthrie. Depositing organization: University of California, San Francisco (UCSF).
Backbone
  Vector backbone: pGEX
  Backbone manufacturer: GE Healthcare
  Vector type: Bacterial Expression
Growth in bacteria
  Bacterial resistance: Ampicillin, 100 μg/mL
  Growth temperature: 37°C
  Growth strain: DH5alpha
  Copy number: Unknown
Gene/Insert
  Gene/Insert name: SLU7 (alt name: SLT17)
  Species: S. cerevisiae (budding yeast)
  Tag / fusion protein: GST
Terms and licenses: Academic/Nonprofit Terms; Industry Terms: Not Available to Industry
How to cite: pGEX-Slu7 was a gift from Christine Guthrie (Addgene plasmid # 111352 ; http://n2t.net/addgene:111352 ; RRID:Addgene_111352)
