[The description below was written by a language model from this plasmid's Addgene catalogue record and pLannotate feature annotations shown in this document.]
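Description:
pGEX-Slu7 is a bacterial expression plasmid of about 6.1 kb, built on the commercial pGEX backbone, for producing the budding yeast splicing factor Slu7 (also called Slt17) as a glutathione S-transferase fusion in E. coli. It replicates from a ColE1/pMB1-type origin and is selected with ampicillin through the β-lactamase gene and its native promoter. Short remnants of the pBR322 rop and bom regions are annotated as fragments only. The record lists the copy number as unknown.

The expression cassette is driven by the tac promoter, a strong trp/lac hybrid, followed by a lac operator. The plasmid also carries its own lacI gene with its promoter, so the lac repressor keeps transcription off until it is relieved with IPTG. Downstream lies the Schistosoma japonicum GST coding sequence, followed after a short linker region by the SLU7 open reading frame, which places GST at the N-terminus of Slu7. The feature table does not annotate a protease cleavage site in the linker, so the record does not establish whether the tag can be removed. Leftover backbone elements, including a CAP site, lac promoter and operator, a lacZα fragment and a small piece of E. coli yciV, are typical of pGEX vectors and play no role in the payload.

The stated purpose is protein purification. The GST moiety allows affinity capture on glutathione resin, giving recombinant Slu7. This essential protein acts in the second catalytic step of pre-mRNA splicing and in 3' splice site selection, so the purified protein would suit biochemical studies of splicing, although the record does not name specific applications.
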