Features (pLannotate 1.2.2; 17 found; start..end, strand, type, name):
     22..50      +  promoter       tac promoter: strong E. coli promoter; hybrid between the trp and lac UV5 promoters
     58..74      +  protein_bind   lac operator: The lac repressor binds to the lac operator to inhibit transcription in E. coli. This inhibition can be relieved by adding lactose or isopropyl-β-D-thiogalactopyranoside (IPTG). lac repressor encoded by lacI
     97..750     +  CDS            GST26_SCHJA: Experimental evidence at protein level: Swiss-Prot protein existence level 1. GST isoenzymes appear to play a central role in the parasite detoxification system. Other functions are also suspected including a role in increasing the solubility of haematin in the parasite gut. From Schistosoma japonicum (Blood fluke).
    799..1944    +  CDS            SLU7: SLU7_YEAST - Also known as SLT17. Experimental evidence at protein level: Swiss-Prot protein existence level 1. Essential protein involved in the second catalytic step of pre-mRNA splicing. Involved in the selection of 3'-type splice sites; this selection could be done via a 3'-splice site-binding factor, PRP16. From Saccharomyces cerevisiae (strain ATCC 204508 / S288c) (Baker's yeast).
   1975..2014    +  CDS            rop (fragment): Rop protein, which maintains plasmids at low copy number; rop
   2116..2156    +  misc_feature   bom (fragment): basis of mobility region from pBR322
   2261..2365    +  promoter       AmpR promoter: bla
   2366..3226    +  CDS            AmpR: β-lactamase; bla; confers resistance to ampicillin, carbenicillin, and related antibiotics
   3397..3985    +  rep_origin     ori: high-copy-number ColE1/pMB1/pBR322/pUC origin of replication
   4171..4222    -  misc_feature   bom (fragment): basis of mobility region from pBR322
   4229..4306    +  promoter       lacI promoter: lacI
   4307..5389    +  CDS            lacI: lac repressor; lacI; The lac repressor binds to the lac operator to inhibit transcription in E. coli. This inhibition can be relieved by adding lactose or isopropyl-β-D-thiogalactopyranoside (IPTG).
   5402..5423    +  protein_bind   CAP binding site: CAP binding activates transcription in the presence of cAMP. E. coli catabolite activator protein
   5438..5468    +  promoter       lac promoter: promoter for the E. coli lac operon
   5476..5492    +  protein_bind   lac operator: The lac repressor binds to the lac operator to inhibit transcription in E. coli. This inhibition can be relieved by adding lactose or isopropyl-β-D-thiogalactopyranoside (IPTG). lac repressor encoded by lacI
   5512..5685    +  CDS            lacZα: LacZα fragment of β-galactosidase; lacZ fragment
   5949..6065    -  CDS            yciV (fragment): RNAAM_ECOLI - Also known as trpH From Escherichia coli (strain K12).
>Addgene plasmid #111352 | pGEX-Slu7 | addgene full sequence | sequence record 217210 | Addgene NGS Result
CAAATATTCTGAAATGAGCTGTTGACAATTAATCATCGGCTCGTATAATGTGTGGAATTGTGAGCGGATA
ACAATTTCACACAGGAAACAGTATTCATGTCCCCTATACTAGGTTATTGGAAAATTAAGGGCCTTGTGCA
ACCCACTCGACTTCTTTTGGAATATCTTGAAGAAAAATATGAAGAGCATTTGTATGAGCGCGATGAAGGT
GATAAATGGCGAAACAAAAAGTTTGAATTGGGTTTGGAGTTTCCCAATCTTCCTTATTATATTGATGGTG
ATGTTAAATTAACACAGTCTATGGCCATCATACGTTATATAGCTGACAAGCACAACATGTTGGGTGGTTG
TCCAAAAGAGCGTGCAGAGATTTCAATGCTTGAAGGAGCGGTTTTGGATATTAGATACGGTGTTTCGAGA
ATTGCATATAGTAAAGACTTTGAAACTCTCAAAGTTGATTTTCTTAGCAAGCTACCTGAAATGCTGAAAA
TGTTCGAAGATCGTTTATGTCATAAAACATATTTAAATGGTGATCATGTAACCCATCCTGACTTCATGTT
GTATGACGCTCTTGATGTTGTTTTATACATGGACCCAATGTGCCTGGATGCGTTCCCAAAATTAGTTTGT
TTTAAAAAACGTATTGAAGCTATCCCACAAATTGATAAGTACTTGAAATCCAGCAAGTATATAGCATGGC
CTTTGCAGGGCTGGCAAGCCACGTTTGGTGGTGGCGACCATCCTCCAAAATCGGATCTGGAAGTTCTGTT
CCAGGGGCCCCTGGGATCCCCGGAATTCATGAATAATAACAGCAGAAACAACGAAAATCGAAGCACTATT
AACAGAAATAAAAGGCAACTACAACAAGCAAAAGAAAAAAATGAAAATATTCATATCCCCAGGTATATTA
GAAATCAACCATGGTACTATAAGGATACCCCCAAAGAACAAGAAGGGAAGAAGCCCGGCAATGATGATAC
GAGCACTGCAGAAGGAGGAGAAAAAAGCGACTACTTGGTGCATCATAGGCAAAAAGCAAAAGGGGGTGCT
TTAGATATTGACAATAATTCAGAACCAAAAATTGGTATGGGTATAAAGGATGAGTTCAAACTAATCAGAC
CCCAGAAGATGTCCGTCCGAGATTCTCATTCGCTGTCATTTTGTAGGAATTGTGGGGAAGCAGGGCATAA
GGAGAAAGACTGCATGGAAAAACCTCGTAAGATGCAGAAGCTTGTTCCCGATTTAAATTCACAAAAAAAT
AATGGCACAGTTTTAGTACGAGCTACTGATGATGACTGGGACTCCAGAAAAGATAGATGGTACGGTTACT
CAGGGAAAGAATACAATGAACTGATAAGTAAGTGGGAGCGTGATAAAAGAAATAAAATAAAAGGAAAAGA
CAAATCCCAAACTGATGAAACACTATGGGATACAGATGAAGAGATAGAACTAATGAAGTTAGAACTTTAC
AAGGATTCCGTAGGTTCATTGAAGAAAGATGATGCTGATAATTCTCAGTTGTATAGGACATCAACGAGAT
TGAGAGAAGATAAGGCTGCTTACTTGAACGACATAAATTCAACGGAGAGTAATTATGATCCTAAATCAAG
ATTGTACAAAACTGAAACACTGGGCGCAGTTGATGAAAAATCAAAAATGTTCCGCAGACATTTGACAGGT
GAAGGCCTAAAATTAAACGAATTGAACCAGTTTGCTAGATCTCACGCTAAGGAAATGGGTATACGTGATG
AAATTGAGGATAAGGAAAAAGTACAACATGTTTTAGTCGCCAATCCTACTAAATATGAATATCTGAAGAA
AAAACGGGAACAAGAAGAAACCAAGCAGCCCAAGATTGTCAGCATTGGAGATCTGGAAGCTAGGAAAGTA
GATGGTACAAAGCAATCTGAGGAACAACGGAACCACTTAAAAGATTTATATGGTTGAGCGGCCGCATCGT
GACTGACTGACGATCTGCCTCGCGCGTTTCGGTGATGACGGTGAAAACCTCTGACACATGCAGCTCCCGG
AGACGGTCACAGCTTGTCTGTAAGCGGATGCCGGGAGCAGACAAGCCCGTCAGGGCGCGTCAGCGGGTGT
TGGCGGGTGTCGGGGCGCAGCCATGACCCAGTCACGTAGCGATAGCGGAGTGTATAATTCTTGAAGACGA
AAGGGCCTCGTGATACGCCTATTTTTATAGGTTAATGTCATGATAATAATGGTTTCTTAGACGTCAGGTG
GCACTTTTCGGGGAAATGTGCGCGGAACCCCTATTTGTTTATTTTTCTAAATACATTCAAATATGTATCC
GCTCATGAGACAATAACCCTGATAAATGCTTCAATAATATTGAAAAAGGAAGAGTATGAGTATTCAACAT
TTCCGTGTCGCCCTTATTCCCTTTTTTGCGGCATTTTGCCTTCCTGTTTTTGCTCACCCAGAAACGCTGG
TGAAAGTAAAAGATGCTGAAGATCAGTTGGGTGCACGAGTGGGTTACATCGAACTGGATCTCAACAGCGG
TAAGATCCTTGAGAGTTTTCGCCCCGAAGAACGTTTTCCAATGATGAGCACTTTTAAAGTTCTGCTATGT
GGCGCGGTATTATCCCGTGTTGACGCCGGGCAAGAGCAACTCGGTCGCCGCATACACTATTCTCAGAATG
ACTTGGTTGAGTACTCACCAGTCACAGAAAAGCATCTTACGGATGGCATGACAGTAAGAGAATTATGCAG
TGCTGCCATAACCATGAGTGATAACACTGCGGCCAACTTACTTCTGACAACGATCGGAGGACCGAAGGAG
CTAACCGCTTTTTTGCACAACATGGGGGATCATGTAACTCGCCTTGATCGTTGGGAACCGGAGCTGAATG
AAGCCATACCAAACGACGAGCGTGACACCACGATGCCTGCAGCAATGGCAACAACGTTGCGCAAACTATT
AACTGGCGAACTACTTACTCTAGCTTCCCGGCAACAATTAATAGACTGGATGGAGGCGGATAAAGTTGCA
GGACCACTTCTGCGCTCGGCCCTTCCGGCTGGCTGGTTTATTGCTGATAAATCTGGAGCCGGTGAGCGTG
GGTCTCGCGGTATCATTGCAGCACTGGGGCCAGATGGTAAGCCCTCCCGTATCGTAGTTATCTACACGAC
GGGGAGTCAGGCAACTATGGATGAACGAAATAGACAGATCGCTGAGATAGGTGCCTCACTGATTAAGCAT
TGGTAACTGTCAGACCAAGTTTACTCATATATACTTTAGATTGATTTAAAACTTCATTTTTAATTTAAAA
GGATCTAGGTGAAGATCCTTTTTGATAATCTCATGACCAAAATCCCTTAACGTGAGTTTTCGTTCCACTG
AGCGTCAGACCCCGTAGAAAAGATCAAAGGATCTTCTTGAGATCCTTTTTTTCTGCGCGTAATCTGCTGC
TTGCAAACAAAAAAACCACCGCTACCAGCGGTGGTTTGTTTGCCGGATCAAGAGCTACCAACTCTTTTTC
CGAAGGTAACTGGCTTCAGCAGAGCGCAGATACCAAATACTGTCCTTCTAGTGTAGCCGTAGTTAGGCCA
CCACTTCAAGAACTCTGTAGCACCGCCTACATACCTCGCTCTGCTAATCCTGTTACCAGTGGCTGCTGCC
AGTGGCGATAAGTCGTGTCTTACCGGGTTGGACTCAAGACGATAGTTACCGGATAAGGCGCAGCGGTCGG
GCTGAACGGGGGGTTCGTGCACACAGCCCAGCTTGGAGCGAACGACCTACACCGAACTGAGATACCTACA
GCGTGAGCTATGAGAAAGCGCCACGCTTCCCGAAGGGAGAAAGGCGGACAGGTATCCGGTAAGCGGCAGG
GTCGGAACAGGAGAGCGCACGAGGGAGCTTCCAGGGGGAAACGCCTGGTATCTTTATAGTCCTGTCGGGT
TTCGCCACCTCTGACTTGAGCGTCGATTTTTGTGATGCTCGTCAGGGGGGCGGAGCCTATGGAAAAACGC
CAGCAACGCGGCCTTTTTACGGTTCCTGGCCTTTTGCTGGCCTTTTGCTCACATGTTCTTTCCTGCGTTA
TCCCCTGATTCTGTGGATAACCGTATTACCGCCTTTGAGTGAGCTGATACCGCTCGCCGCAGCCGAACGA
CCGAGCGCAGCGAGTCAGTGAGCGAGGAAGCGGAAGAGCGCCTGATGCGGTATTTTCTCCTTACGCATCT
GTGCGGTATTTCACACCGCATAAATTCCGACACCATCGAATGGCGCAAAACCTTTCGCGGTATGGCATGA
TAGCGCCCGGAAGAGAGTCAATTCAGGGTGGTGAATGTGAAACCAGTAACGTTATACGATGTCGCAGAGT
ATGCCGGTGTCTCTTATCAGACCGTTTCCCGCGTGGTGAACCAGGCCAGCCACGTTTCTGCGAAAACGCG
GGAAAAAGTGGAAGCGGCGATGGCGGAGCTGAATTACATTCCCAACCGCGTGGCACAACAACTGGCGGGC
AAACAGTCGTTGCTGATTGGCGTTGCCACCTCCAGTCTGGCCCTGCACGCGCCGTCGCAAATTGTCGCGG
CGATTAAATCTCGCGCCGATCAACTGGGTGCCAGCGTGGTGGTGTCGATGGTAGAACGAAGCGGCGTCGA
AGCCTGTAAAGCGGCGGTGCACAATCTTCTCGCGCAACGCGTCAGTGGGCTGATCATTAACTATCCGCTG
GATGACCAGGATGCCATTGCTGTGGAAGCTGCCTGCACTAATGTTCCGGCGTTATTTCTTGATGTCTCTG
ACCAGACACCCATCAACAGTATTATTTTCTCCCATGAAGACGGTACGCGACTGGGCGTGGAGCATCTGGT
CGCATTGGGTCACCAGCAAATCGCGCTGTTAGCGGGCCCATTAAGTTCTGTCTCGGCGCGTCTGCGTCTG
GCTGGCTGGCATAAATATCTCACTCGCAATCAAATTCAGCCGATAGCGGAACGGGAAGGCGACTGGAGTG
CCATGTCCGGTTTTCAACAAACCATGCAAATGCTGAATGAGGGCATCGTTCCCACTGCGATGCTGGTTGC
CAACGATCAGATGGCGCTGGGCGCAATGCGCGCCATTACCGAGTCCGGGCTGCGCGTTGGTGCGGATATC
TCGGTAGTGGGATACGACGATACCGAAGACAGCTCATGTTATATCCCGCCGTTAACCACCATCAAACAGG
ATTTTCGCCTGCTGGGGCAAACCAGCGTGGACCGCTTGCTGCAACTCTCTCAGGGCCAGGCGGTGAAGGG
CAATCAGCTGTTGCCCGTCTCACTGGTGAAAAGAAAAACCACGCTAGCGCCCAATACGCAAACCGCCTCT
CCCCGCGCGTTGGCCGATTCATTAATGCAGCTGGCACGACAGGTTTCCCGACTGGAAAGCGGGCAGTGAG
CGCAACGCAATTAATGTAAGTTAGCTCACTCATTAGGCACCCCAGGCTTTACACTTTATGCTTCCGGCTC
GTATGTTGTGTGGAATTGTGAGCGGATAACAATTTCACACAGGAAACAGCTATGACCATGATTACGGATT
CACTGGCCGTCGTTTTACAACGTCGTGACTGGGAAAACCCTGGCGTTACCCAACTTAATCGCCTTGCAGC
ACATCCCCCTTTCGCCAGCTGGCGTAATAGCGAAGAGGCCCGCACCGATCGCCCTTCCCAACAGTTGCGC
AGCCTGAATGGCGAATGGCGCTTTGCCTGGTTTCCGGCACCAGAAGCGGTGCCGGAAAGCTGGCTGGAGT
GCGATCTTCCTGAGGCCGATACTGTCGTCGTCCCCTCAAACTGGCAGATGCACGGTTACGATGCGCCCAT
CTACACCAACGTGACCTATCCCATTACGGTCAATCCGCCGTTTGTTCCCACGGAGAATCCGACGGGTTGT
TACTCGCTCACATTTAATGTTGATGAAAGCTGGCTACAGGAAGGCCAGACGCGAATTATTTTTGATGGCG
TTGGAATTAGCTTATCGACTGCACGGTGCACCAATGCTTCTGGCGTCAGGCAGCCATCGGAAGCTGTGGT
ATGGCTGTGCAGGTCGTAAATCACTGCATAATTCGTGTCGCTCAAGGCGCACTCCCGTTCTGGATAATGT
TTTTTGCGCCGACATCATAACGGTTCTGG
